Addgene plasmid #215751: 2xHP1bCD_W42A-IFP2.0C
Purpose: Expresses binding-deficient W42A mutant of 2xHP1beta chromo domain fused to C-terminal part of IFP2.0 as negative control for H3K9me2/3 detection in BiAD sensors
Depositing lab: Albert Jeltsch. Depositing organization: Universitaet Stuttgart. Publication: Modular dual-color BiAD sensors for locus-specific readout of epigenome modifications in single cells. Kohler AR, Hausser J, Harsch A, Bernhardt S, Haussermann L, Brenner LM, Lungu C, Olayioye MA, Bashtrykov P, Jeltsch A. Cell Rep Methods. 2024 Mar 26:100739. doi: 10.1016/j.crmeth.2024.100739. PubMed 38554702.
Backbone
  Vector backbone: pcDNA3
  Vector type: Mammalian Expression
  Selectable markers: Neomycin (select with G418)
Growth in bacteria
  Bacterial resistance: Kanamycin, 50 μg/mL
  Growth temperature: 37°C
  Growth strain: NEB Stable
  Copy number: Unknown
Gene/Insert
  Gene/Insert name: 2xHP1bCD_W42A-IFP2.0C
  Species: M. musculus (mouse)
  Promoter: CMV
  Cloning method: Gibson Cloning
  Sequencing primers: 5′ CGCAAATGGGCGGTAGGCGTG
Resource information
  A portion of this plasmid was derived from a plasmid made by: HP1bCD W42A was taken from Addgene Plasmid #191399. IFP2.0-C1 was a gift from Michael Davidson & Xiaokun Shu 24 (Addgene plasmid # 54784; RRID:Addgene_54784)
Terms and licenses: Academic/Nonprofit Terms; Industry Terms: Not Available to Industry
How to cite: 2xHP1bCD_W42A-IFP2.0C was a gift from Albert Jeltsch (Addgene plasmid # 215751 ; http://n2t.net/addgene:215751 ; RRID:Addgene_215751)
