[The description below was written by a language model from this plasmid's Addgene catalogue record and pLannotate feature annotations shown in this document.]
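Description:
2xHP1bCD_W42A-IFP2.0C is a mammalian expression plasmid that produces a negative-control reader module for BiAD (bimolecular anchor detector) sensors, which report epigenome modifications at specific loci in single cells. The catalogue lists pcDNA3 as the backbone. The annotated 4.8 kb sequence, however, looks more like a C1-type fluorescent-protein vector. It has a single Tn5 NeoR/KanR gene driven by tandem bacterial (bla) and SV40 early promoters and terminated by an HSV TK polyadenylation signal. This one marker gives kanamycin resistance in bacteria and G418 selection in mammalian cells. The layout also fits the recorded derivation of the IFP2.0 portion from an IFP2.0-C1 plasmid. A high-copy ColE1/pUC origin supports propagation in E. coli, and an f1 origin is also present.

The payload is driven by the CMV immediate-early enhancer and promoter and terminated by an SV40 poly(A) signal. According to the record, it encodes two copies of the mouse HP1beta chromodomain fused to the C-terminal fragment of the near-infrared, biliverdin-dependent fluorescent protein IFP2.0. The automated annotation labels the chromodomain region as a fragment of Cbx3, a related HP1 paralogue, and marks only one short segment, so it does not resolve the tandem arrangement. A short residual multiple cloning site and a small fragment annotated as SV40 large T antigen lie downstream of the IFP2.0 portion.

The wild-type chromodomain reads H3K9me2/3. In a split-IFP design, fluorescence would be restored only when this module sits next to a partner carrying the complementary IFP2.0 fragment. The W42A mutation abolishes methyl-lysine binding, so this construct serves as a control showing that the sensor signal depends on recognition of the mark.
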