Features (pLannotate 1.2.2; 15 found; start..end, strand, type, name):
    345..702     -  promoter       SV40 promoter: SV40 enhancer and early promoter
    704..808     -  promoter       AmpR promoter: bla
    835..1263    +  rep_origin     f1 ori (sequence partly withheld): f1 bacteriophage origin of replication; arrow indicates direction of (+) strand synthesis
   1297..1418    -  polyA_signal   SV40 poly(A) signal: SV40 polyadenylation signal
   1441..1525    -  CDS            large T antigen (fragment): large T antigen from SV40 (simian virus 40)
   1542..1607    -  misc_feature   MCS: multiple cloning site
   1611..2195    -  CDS            iFP2.0 (fragment): iFP2.0 is a basic (constitutively fluorescent) near ir fluorescent protein published in 2014, derived from Rhodopseudomonas palustris. It requires the cofactor biliverdin for fluorescence.
   2193..2423    -  CDS            Cbx3 (fragment): CBX3_MOUSE - Experimental evidence at protein level: Swiss-Prot protein existence level 1. Component of heterochromatin. Recognizes and binds histone H3 tails methylated at 'Lys-9', leading to epigenetic repression. Probably involved in the repression of many genes located in euchromatin, such as E2F1, MYC and CDC25A. Involved in the formation of functional kinetochore through interaction with MIS12 complex proteins. Contributes to the conversion of local chromatin to a heterochromatin- like repressive state through H3 'Lys-9' trimethylation, mediates the recruitment of the methyltransferases
   2459..2662    -  promoter       CMV promoter: human cytomegalovirus (CMV) immediate early promoter
   2663..2966    -  enhancer       CMV enhancer: human cytomegalovirus immediate early enhancer
   3141..3729    -  rep_origin     ori: high-copy-number ColE1/pMB1/pBR322/pUC origin of replication
   3951..3967    +  polyA_signal   bGH poly(A) signal (fragment): bovine growth hormone polyadenylation signal
   4058..4105    -  polyA_signal   HSV TK poly(A) signal: herpes simplex virus thymidine kinase polyadenylation signal (Cole and Stacy, 1985)
   4164..4316    -  CDS            ble (fragment): BLE_KLEPN - Experimental evidence at protein level: Swiss-Prot protein existence level 1. Binding protein with a strong affinity to the bleomycin family of antibiotics. Binds to CL990; an antimitotic-antibiotic compound. From Klebsiella pneumoniae.
   4337..310     -  CDS            NeoR/KanR (across the origin): aminoglycoside phosphotransferase from Tn5; aph(3')-II (or nptII); confers resistance to neomycin, kanamycin, and G418 (Geneticin®)
>Addgene plasmid #215751 | 2xHP1bCD_W42A-IFP2.0C | addgene full sequence | sequence record 429728 | Addgene NGS Result
ACAGGAGATCCTGCCCCGGCACTTCGCCCAATAGCAGCCAGTCCCTTCCCGCTTCAGTGACAACGTCGAG
CACAGCTGCGCAAGGAACGCCCGTCGTGGCCAGCCACGATAGCCGCGCTGCCTCGTCTTGCAGTTCATTC
AGGGCACCGGACAGGTCGGTCTTGACAAAAAGAACCGGGCGCCCCTGCGCTGACAGCCGGAACACGGCGG
CATCAGAGCAGCCGATTGTCTGTTGTGCCCAGTCATAGCCGAATAGCCTCTCCACCCAAGCGGCCGGAGA
ACCTGCGTGCAATCCATCTTGTTCAATCATGCGAAACGATCCTCATCCTGTCTCTTGATCGATCTTTGCA
AAAGCCTAGGCCTCCAAAAAAGCCTCCTCACTACTTCTGGAATAGCTCAGAGGCCGAGGCGGCCTCGGCC
TCTGCATAAATAAAAAAAATTAGTCAGCCATGGGGCGGAGAATGGGCGGAACTGGGCGGAGTTAGGGGCG
GGATGGGCGGAGTTAGGGGCGGGACTATGGTTGCTGACTAATTGAGATGCATGCTTTGCATACTTCTGCC
TGCTGGGGAGCCTGGGGACTTTCCACACCTGGTTGCTGACTAATTGAGATGCATGCTTTGCATACTTCTG
CCTGCTGGGGAGCCTGGGGACTTTCCACACCCTAACTGACACACATTCCACAGCTGGTTCTTTCCGCCTC
AGGACTCTTCCTTTTTCAATATTATTGAAGCATTTATCAGGGTTATTGTCTCATGAGCGGATACATATTT
GAATGTATTTAGAAAAATAAACAAATAGGGGTTCCGCGCACATTTCCCCGAAAAGTGCCACCTG
[124 nt withheld, positions 835-958]
C
[91 nt withheld, positions 960-1050]
A
[49 nt withheld, positions 1052-1100]
CCTTTGACGTTGGAGTCCACGTTCTTT
[37 nt withheld, positions 1128-1164]
ACCCTATCTCGGTCTATTCTTTTGATTTATAAGGGATTTTGCCGATTTCGGCCTATTGGTTAAAAAATGA
GCTGATTTAACAAAAATTTAACGCGAATTTTAACAAAATATTAACGCTTACAATTTACGCGTTAAGATAC
ATTGATGAGTTTGGACAAACCACAACTAGAATGCAGTGAAAAAAATGCTTTATTTGTGAAATTTGTGATG
CTATTGCTTTATTTGTAACCATTATAAGCTGCAATAAACAAGTTAACAACAACAATTGCATTCATTTTAT
GTTTCAGGTTCAGGGGGAGGTGTGGGAGGTTTTTTAAAGCAAGTAAAACCTCTACAAATGTGGTATGGCT
GATTATGATCAGTTATCTAGATCCGGTGGATCCCGGGCCCGCGGTACCGTCGACTGCAGAATTCGAAGCT
TGAGCTCGAGATCTGAGTCCGGATTAGGCTTCTTTCCTCTGCACCTGCAGGGACAGGAGCCTCCCCAGAT
ACTCCAGGGTGGTCCGCAGATCGGGTGGCAGCACGTAGGGTGTCTGATGGTGGCAGACAATCAGTCCCCA
CAGCTGGCCGCCGACCACGACGCTGACGCTCAGGGAGGAGCCCACTCCCATATTCCTCAGGTACTGCATG
TGCATTGGGGATGTAGCTCTGAGGACAGCTCCGCCCAGAGGTGTAGGAGCATTTGTCTGGGGATTCAGCA
CGGGGTCGAGGGGCACTGCTGCAGCCCTGGTGTCTGCGGTCAGCCGGAGCAGGTGTCTTGTGTAGAGGGC
CCTAGCTTGTGCAGGGGTGGTGGATGCGGGAAACCTATGCCCGAGGTAAGCCTGCATGCCCTCGCGCCTT
GCTTCGGCAATAACCTCTCCTGTTGCGTCTGGTGCAAACTTGTACAGCATCACCCGGTCGAAACCTGACA
GTTCCCGGACTGTTTGGGTTGCGACTTCAGCCAGTGCCCGGAGATTAGGAGCACTCTCCAGAGCGAACAT
TGCATTTCTCAGAGCGTGGGGTCCAATAGAGTCCGTGCCCTCCTGGCCTTCCGACGTGGATGAACCCGAG
GTTTGTGACGATCCAGTCTCATGTGCTGTTTTCTGTGACTGTAGAAACTCAGCAATAAGGTCAGGGCAAT
CCAGATTCTCTTCTGGCTCCCAAGTGTTGTCCTCATCTGAGAAACCCTTCGCCTTTAGAAGATATTCCAC
CTTGCCCTTGACAACTCGCCGATCAAGAACTTTTTCCACCACATATTCCTCTTCCTCCATGGTGGCGACC
GGTAGCGCTAGCGGATCTGACGGTTCACTAAACCAGCTCTGCTTATATAGACCTCCCACCGTACACGCCT
ACCGCCCATTTGCGTCAATGGGGCGGAGTTGTTACGACATTTTGGAAAGTCCCGTTGATTTTGGTGCCAA
AACAAACTCCCATTGACGTCAATGGGGTGGAGACTTGGAAATCCCCGTGAGTCAAACCGCTATCCACGCC
CATTGATGTACTGCCAAAACCGCATCACCATGGTAATAGCGATGACTAATACGTAGATGTACTGCCAAGT
AGGAAAGTCCCATAAGGTCATGTACTGGGCATAATGCCAGGCGGGCCATTTACCGTCATTGACGTCAATA
GGGGGCGTACTTGGCATATGATACACTTGATGTACTGCCAAGTGGGCAGTTTACCGTAAATACTCCACCC
ATTGACGTCAATGGAAAGTCCCTATTGGCGTTACTATGGGAACATACGTCATTATTGACGTCAATGGGCG
GGGGTCGTTGGGCGGTCAGCCAGGCGGGCCATTTACCGTAAGTTATGTAACGCGGAACTCCATATATGGG
CTATGAACTAATGACCCCGTAATTGATTACTATTAATAACTAATGCATGGCGGTAATACGGTTATCCACA
GAATCAGGGGATAACGCAGGAAAGAACATGTGAGCAAAAGGCCAGCAAAAGGCCAGGAACCGTAAAAAGG
CCGCGTTGCTGGCGTTTTTCCATAGGCTCCGCCCCCCTGACGAGCATCACAAAAATCGACGCTCAAGTCA
GAGGTGGCGAAACCCGACAGGACTATAAAGATACCAGGCGTTTCCCCCTGGAAGCTCCCTCGTGCGCTCT
CCTGTTCCGACCCTGCCGCTTACCGGATACCTGTCCGCCTTTCTCCCTTCGGGAAGCGTGGCGCTTTCTC
ATAGCTCACGCTGTAGGTATCTCAGTTCGGTGTAGGTCGTTCGCTCCAAGCTGGGCTGTGTGCACGAACC
CCCCGTTCAGCCCGACCGCTGCGCCTTATCCGGTAACTATCGTCTTGAGTCCAACCCGGTAAGACACGAC
TTATCGCCACTGGCAGCAGCCACTGGTAACAGGATTAGCAGAGCGAGGTATGTAGGCGGTGCTACAGAGT
TCTTGAAGTGGTGGCCTAACTACGGCTACACTAGAAGAACAGTATTTGGTATCTGCGCTCTGCTGAAGCC
AGTTACCTTCGGAAAAAGAGTTGGTAGCTCTTGATCCGGCAAACAAACCACCGCTGGTAGCGGTGGTTTT
TTTGTTTGCAAGCAGCAGATTACGCGCAGAAAAAAAGGATCTCAAGAAGATCCTTTGATCTTTTCTACGG
GGTCTGACGCTCAGTGGAACGAAAACTCACGTTAAGGGATTTTGGTCATGAGATTATCAAAAAGGATCTT
CACCTAGATCCTTTTAAATTAAAAATGAAGTTTTAAATCAATCTAAAGTATATATGAGTAACCTGAGGCT
ATGGCAGGGCCTGCCGCCCCGACGTTGGCTGCGAGCCCTGGGCCTTCACCCGAACTTGGGGGGTGGGGTG
GGGAAAAGGAAGAAACGCGGGCGTATTGGCCCCAATGGGGTCTCGGTGGGGTATCGACAGAGTGCCAGCC
CTGGGACCGAACCCCGCGTTTATGAACAAACGACCCAACACCGTGCGTTTTATTCTGTCTTTTTATTGCC
GTCATAGCGCGGGTTCCTTCCGGTATTGTCTCCTTCCGTGTTTCAGTTAGCCTCCCCCTAGGGTGGGCGA
AGAACTCCAGCATGAGATCCCCGCGCTGGAGGATCATCCAGCCGGCGTCCCGGAAAACGATTCCGAAGCC
CAACCTTTCATAGAAGGCGGCGGTGGAATCGAAATCTCGTGATGGCAGGTTGGGCGTCGCTTGGTCGGTC
ATTTCGAACCCCAGAGTCCCGCTCAGAAGAACTCGTCAAGAAGGCGATAGAAGGCGATGCGCTGCGAATC
GGGAGCGGCGATACCGTAAAGCACGAGGAAGCGGTCAGCCCATTCGCCGCCAAGCTCTTCAGCAATATCA
CGGGTAGCCAACGCTATGTCCTGATAGCGGTCCGCCACACCCAGCCGGCCACAGTCGATGAATCCAGAAA
AGCGGCCATTTTCCACCATGATATTCGGCAAGCAGGCATCGCCATGGGTCACGACGAGATCCTCGCCGTC
GGGCATGCTCGCCTTGAGCCTGGCGAACAGTTCGGCTGGCGCGAGCCCCTGATGCTCTTCGTCCAGATCA
TCCTGATCGACAAGACCGGCTTCCATCCGAGTACGTGCTCGCTCGATGCGATGTTTCGCTTGGTGGTCGA
ATGGGCAGGTAGCCGGATCAAGCGTATGCAGCCGCCGCATTGCATCAGCCATGATGGATACTTTCTCGGC
AGGAGCAAGGTGAGATG
